Addgene plasmid #126008: pFH34
Purpose: Level0 Arabidopsis AtU6-26 Pol III promoter
Depositing lab: Vladimir Nekrasov. Depositing organization: Rothamsted Research. Publication: A modular cloning toolkit for genome editing in plants. Hahn F, Korolev A, Sanjurjo Loures L, Nekrasov V. BMC Plant Biol. 2020 Apr 23;20(1):179. doi: 10.1186/s12870-020-02388-2. PubMed 32326901.
Backbone
  Vector backbone: pAGM9121
  Vector type: Plant Expression, CRISPR, Synthetic Biology
Growth in bacteria
  Bacterial resistance: Spectinomycin, 50 μg/mL
  Growth temperature: 37°C
  Growth strain: DH5alpha
  Copy number: High Copy
Gene/Insert
  Gene/Insert name: Level0 Arabidopsis AtU6-26 Pol III promoter
  Species: Synthetic
Terms and licenses: Academic/Nonprofit Terms; Industry Terms: Not Available to Industry
How to cite: pFH34 was a gift from Vladimir Nekrasov (Addgene plasmid # 126008 ; http://n2t.net/addgene:126008 ; RRID:Addgene_126008)
