[The description below was written by a language model from this plasmid's Addgene catalogue record and pLannotate feature annotations shown in this document.]
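Description:
pFH34 is a small (about 2.5 kb) Level 0 module plasmid from a modular cloning toolkit for plant genome editing, built in the pAGM9121 backbone. It is a parts-storage vector rather than a functional expression construct. It carries a single standardised element, the Arabidopsis thaliana AtU6-26 RNA polymerase III promoter, intended to be released and combined with other modules in later hierarchical assembly steps. The plasmid is maintained in E. coli through a high-copy ColE1/pUC-type origin. It is selected with spectinomycin via an aadA aminoglycoside adenylyltransferase gene, which also confers streptomycin resistance. The short Pc integron promoter and gentamicin acetyltransferase fragments annotated upstream of aadA are most likely remnants of the integron-derived context of the resistance cassette and not separate functional markers.

The payload lies between the origin and the end of the sequence record. Automated annotation recognises only a short stretch matching the consensus AtU6 promoter. It also reports a brief hit to the Arabidopsis LBD22 coding sequence, which may reflect genomic sequence flanking the U6-26 locus or a chance match, not an intended protein-coding insert. The exact promoter boundaries and the flanking assembly sites or overhangs are not given in the record.

U6 promoters drive Pol III transcription of small, non-polyadenylated RNAs with defined start sites, so they are a standard choice for expressing CRISPR single guide RNAs. In this toolkit, pFH34 would typically supply the promoter part for assembling guide RNA transcription units, which are then combined with Cas nuclease and plant selection cassettes in higher-level vectors for plant transformation.
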