Features (pLannotate 1.2.2; 6 found; start..end, strand, type, name):
     23..46      +  promoter       Pc promoter (fragment): intI1 (promoter lies within the coding sequence); class 1 integron promoter
    222..278     +  CDS            GmR (fragment): gentamycin acetyltransferase; aacC1; confers resistance to gentamycin
    289..1076    +  CDS            SmR (fragment): aminoglycoside adenylyltransferase (Murphy, 1985); aadA; confers resistance to spectinomycin and streptomycin
   1417..2005    +  rep_origin     ori: high-copy-number ColE1/pMB1/pBR322/pUC origin of replication
   2059..2115    +  CDS            LBD22 (fragment): LBD22_ARATH - Also known as ASL30. Experimental evidence at transcript level: Swiss-Prot protein existence level 2. From Arabidopsis thaliana (Mouse-ear cress).
   2434..2450    +  promoter       AtU6 promoter (fragment): consensus promoter from the three Arabidopsis U6 snRNA genes (Waibel and Filipowicz, 1990; Nekrasov et al., 2013)
>Addgene plasmid #126008 | pFH34 | addgene full sequence | sequence record 252791 | Addgene NGS Result
GTGCCGAGGCACGAACCCAGTGGACATAAGCCTGTTCGGTTCGTAAGCTGTAATGCAAGTAGCGTATGCG
CTCACGCAACTGGTCCAGAACCTTGACCGAACGCAGCGGTGGTAACGGCGCAGTGGCGGTTTTCATGGCT
TGTTATGACTGTTTTTTTGGGGTACAGTCTATGCCTCGGGCATCCAAGCAGCAAGCGCGTTACGCCGTGG
GTCGATGTTTGATGTTATGGAGCAGCAACGATGTTACGCAGCAGGGCAGTCGCCCTAAAACAAAGTTAAA
CATCATGGGGGAAGCGGTGATCGCCGAAGTATCGACTCAACTATCAGAGGTAGTTGGCGTCATCGAGCGC
CATCTCGAACCGACGTTGCTGGCCGTACATTTGTACGGCTCCGCAGTGGATGGCGGCCTGAAGCCACACA
GCGATATTGATTTGCTGGTTACGGTGACCGTAAGGCTTGATGAAACAACGCGGCGAGCTTTGATCAACGA
CCTTTTGGAAACTTCGGCTTCCCCTGGAGAGAGCGAGATTCTCCGCGCTGTAGAAGTCACCATTGTTGTG
CACGACGACATCATTCCGTGGCGTTATCCAGCTAAGCGCGAACTGCAATTTGGAGAATGGCAGCGCAATG
ACATTCTTGCAGGTATCTTCGAGCCAGCCACGATCGACATTGATCTGGCTATCTTGCTGACAAAAGCAAG
AGAACATAGCGTTGCCTTGGTAGGTCCAGCGGCGGAGGAACTCTTTGATCCGGTTCCTGAACAGGATCTA
TTTGAGGCGCTAAATGAAACCTTAACGCTATGGAACTCGCCGCCCGACTGGGCTGGCGATGAGCGAAATG
TAGTGCTTACGTTGTCCCGCATTTGGTACAGCGCAGTAACCGGCAAAATCGCGCCGAAGGATGTCGCTGC
CGACTGGGCAATGGAGCGCCTGCCGGCCCAGTATCAGCCCGTCATACTTGAAGCTAGACAGGCTTATCTT
GGACAAGAAGAAGATCGCTTGGCCTCGCGCGCAGATCAGTTGGAAGAATTTGTCCATTACGTGAAAGGCG
AGATCACCAAGGTAGTCGGCAAATAATGTCTAGCTAGAAATTCGTTCAAGCCGACGCCGCTTCGCGGCGC
GGCTTAACTCAAGCGTTAGATGCACTAAGCACATAATTGCTCACAGCCAAACTATCAGGTCAAGTCTGCT
TTTATTATTTTTAAGCGTGCATAATAAGCCCTACACAAATTGGGAGATATATCATGCTGTCAGACCAAGT
TTACTCATATATACTTTAGATTGATTTAAAACTTCATTTTTAATTTAAAAGGATCTAGGTGAAGATCCTT
TTTGATAATCTCATGACCAAAATCCCTTAACGTGAGTTTTCGTTCCACTGAGCGTCAGACCCCGTAGAAA
AGATCAAAGGATCTTCTTGAGATCCTTTTTTTCTGCGCGTAATCTGCTGCTTGCAAACAAAAAAACCACC
GCTACCAGCGGTGGTTTGTTTGCCGGATCAAGAGCTACCAACTCTTTTTCCGAAGGTAACTGGCTTCAGC
AGAGCGCAGATACCAAATACTGTTCTTCTAGTGTAGCCGTAGTTAGGCCACCACTTCAAGAACTCTGTAG
CACCGCCTACATACCTCGCTCTGCTAATCCTGTTACCAGTGGCTGCTGCCAGTGGCGATAAGTCGTGTCT
TACCGGGTTGGACTCAAGACGATAGTTACCGGATAAGGCGCAGCGGTCGGGCTGAACGGGGGGTTCGTGC
ACACAGCCCAGCTTGGAGCGAACGACCTACACCGAACTGAGATACCTACAGCGTGAGCTATGAGAAAGCG
CCACGCTTCCCGAAGGGAGAAAGGCGGACAGGTATCCGGTAAGCGGCAGGGTCGGAACAGGAGAGCGCAC
GAGGGAGCTTCCAGGGGGAAACGCCTGGTATCTTTATAGTCCTGTCGGGTTTCGCCACCTCTGACTTGAG
CGTCGATTTTTGTGATGCTCGTCAGGGGGGCGGAGCCTATGGAAAAACGCCAGCAACGCGGCCTTTTTAC
GGTTCCTGCACTCTGTGGTCTCAGGAGAAGCTTCGTTGAACAACGGAAACTCGACTTGCCTTCCGCACAA
TACATCATTTCTTCTTAGCTTTTTTTCTTCTTCTTCGTTCATACAGTTTTTTTTTGTTTATCAGCTTACA
TTTTCTTGAACCGTAGCTTTCGTTTTCTTCTTTTTAACTTTCCATTCGGAGTTTTTGTATCTTGTTTCAT
AGTTTGTCCCAGGATTAGAATGATTAGGCATCGAACCTTCAAGAATTTGATTGAATAAAACATCTTCATT
CTTAAGATATGAAGATAATCTTCAAAAGGCCCCTGGGAATCTGAAAGAAGAGAAGCAGGCCCATTTATAT
GGGAAAGAACAATAGTATTTCTTATATAGGCCCATTTAAGTTGAAAACAATCTTCAAAAGTCCCACATCG
CTTAGATAAGAAAACGAAGCTGAGTTTATATACAGCTAGAGTCGAAGTAGTGATTCGAGACCACGAA
